>Addgene plasmid #241846 | pPBbsr2-NLSx3-miRFP703-dSal-p53NT(1-97)-5SD-lin-hCRY2 | addgene full sequence | sequence record 485117 | Addgene NGS Result
CTAAATTGTAAGCGTTAATATTTTGTTAAAATTCGCGTTAAATTTTTGTTAAATCAGCTCATTTTTTAAC
CAATAGGCCGAAATCGGCAAAATCCCTTATAAATCAAAAGAATAGACCGAGATAGGGT
[37 nt withheld, positions 129-165]
AAAGAACGTGGACTCCAACGTCAAAGG
[49 nt withheld, positions 193-241]
T
[91 nt withheld, positions 243-333]
G
[124 nt withheld, positions 335-458]
CCCATTCGCCATTCAGGCTGCGCAACTGTTGGGAAGGGCGATCGGTGCGGGCCTCTTCGCTATTACGCCA
GCTGGCGAAAGGGGGATGTGCTGCAAGGCGATTAAGTTGGGTAACGCCAGGGTTTTCCCAGTCACGACGT
TGTAAAACGACGGCCAGTGAGCGCGCGTAATACGACTCACTATAGGGCGAATTGGGGCGCGCCATTCTAG
ATTAACCCTAGAAAGATAGTCTGCGTAAAATTGACGCATGCATTCTTGAAATATTGCTCTCTCTTTCTAA
ATAGCGCGAATCCGTCGCTGTGCATTTAGGACATCTCAGTCGCCGCTTGGAGCTCCCGTGAGGCGTGCTT
GTCAATGCGGTAAGTGTCACTGATTTTGAACTATAACGACCGCGTGAGTCAAAATGACGCATGATTATCT
TTTACGTGACTTTTAAGATTTAACTCATACGATAATTATATTGTTATTTCATGTTCTACTTACGTGATAA
CTTATTATATATATATTTTCTTGTTATAGATATCAACTAGAATGCTAGCATGGGCCCATCTCGACATTGA
TTATTGACTAGTTATTAATAGTAATCAATTACGGGGTCATTAGTTCATAGCCCATATATGGAGTTCCGCG
TTACATAACTTACGGTAAATGGCCCGCCTGGCTGACCGCCCAACGACCCCCGCCCATTGACGTCAATAAT
GACGTATGTTCCCATAGTAACGCCAATAGGGACTTTCCATTGACGTCAATGGGTGGAGTATTTACGGTAA
ACTGCCCACTTGGCAGTACATCAAGTGTATCATATGCCAAGTACGCCCCCTATTGACGTCAATGACGGTA
AATGGCCCGCCTGGCATTATGCCCAGTACATGACCTTATGGGACTTTCCTACTTGGCAGTACATCTACGT
ATTAGTCATCGCTATTACCATGGTCGAGGTGAGCCCCACGTTCTGCTTCACTCTCCCCATCTCCCCCCCC
TCCCCACCCCCAATTTTGTATTTATTTATTTTTTAATTATTTTGTGCAGCGATGGGGGCGGGGGGGGGGG
GGGGCGCGCGCCAGGCGGGGCGGGGCGGGGCGAGGGGCGGGGCGGGGCGAGGCGGAGAGGTGCGGCGGCA
GCCAATCAGAGCGGCGCGCTCCGAAAGTTTCCTTTTATGGCGAGGCGGCGGCGGCGGCGGCCCTATAAAA
AGCGAAGCGCGCGGCGGGCGGGAGTCGCTGCGCGCTGCCTTCGCCCCGTGCCCCGCTCCGCCGCCGCCTC
GCGCCGCCCGCCCCGGCTCTGACTGACCGCGTTACTCCCACAGGTGAGCGGGCGGGACGGCCCTTCTCCT
CCGGGCTGTAATTAGCGCTTGGTTTAATGACGGCTTGTTTCTTTTCTGTGGCTGCGTGAAAGCCTTGAGG
GGCTCCGGGAGGGCCCTTTGTGCGGGGGGAGCGGCTCGGGGGGTGCGTGCGTGTGTGTGTGCGTGGGGAG
CGCCGCGTGCGGCTCCGCGCTGCCCGGCGGCTGTGAGCGCTGCGGGCGCGGCGCGGGGCTTTGTGCGCTC
CGCAGTGTGCGCGAGGGGAGCGCGGCCGGGGGCGGTGCCCCGCGGTGCGGGGGGGGCTGCGAGGGGAACA
AAGGCTGCGTGCGGGGTGTGTGCGTGGGGGGGTGAGCAGGGGGTGTGGGCGCGTCGGTCGGGCTGCAACC
CCCCCTGCACCCCCCTCCCCGAGTTGCTGAGCACGGCCCGGCTTCGGGTGCGGGGCTCCGTACGGGGCGT
GGCGCGGGGCTCGCCGTGCCGGGCGGGGGGTGGCGGCAGGTGGGGGTGCCGGGCGGGGCGGGGCCGCCTC
GGGCCGGGGAGGGCTCGGGGGAGGGGCGCGGCGGCCCCCGGAGCGCCGGCGGCTGTCGAGGCGCGGCGAG
CCGCAGCCATTGCCTTTTATGGTAATCGTGCGAGAGGGCGCAGGGACTTCCTTTGTCCCAAATCTGTGCG
GAGCCGAAATCTGGGAGGCGCCGCCGCACCCCCTCTAGCGGGCGCGGGGCGAAGCGGTGCGGCGCCGGCA
GGAAGGAAATGGGCGGGGAGGGCCTTCGTGCGTCGCCGCGCCGCCGTCCCCTTCTCCCTCTCCAGCCTCG
GGGCTGTCCGCGGGGGGACGGCTGCCTTCGGGGGGGACGGGGCAGGGCGGGGTTCGGCTTCTGGCGTGTG
ACCGGCGGCTCTAGAGCCTCTGCTAACCATGTTCATGCCTTCTTCTTTTTCCTACAGCTCCTGGGCAACG
TGCTGGTTATTGTGCTGTCTCATCATTTTGGCAAAGAATTGGGATCTGTACAACCATGCCAAAGAAAAAG
AGAAAAGTACCAAAAAAGAAGCGCAAAGTGCCGAAAAAGAAGAGAAAGGTAGAATTCACCATGGTAGCAG
GTCATGCCTCTGGCAGCCCCGCATTCGGGACCGCCTCTCATTCGAATTGCGAACATGAAGAGATCCACCT
CGCCGGCTCGATCCAGCCGCATGGCGCGCTTCTGGTCGTCAGCGAACATGATCATCGCGTCATCCAGGCC
AGCGCCAACGCCGCGGAATTTCTGAATCTCGGAAGCGTACTCGGCGTTCCGCTCGCCGAGATCGACGGCG
ATCTGTTGATCAAGATCCTGCCGCATCTCGATCCCACCGCCGAAGGCATGCCGGTCGCGGTGCGCTGCCG
GATCGGCAATCCCTCTACGGAGTACTGCGGTCTGATGCATCGGCCTCCGGAAGGCGGGCTGATCATCGAA
CTCGAACGTGCCGGCCCGTCGATCGATCTGTCAGGCACGCTGGCGCCGGCGCTGGAGCGGATCCGCACGG
CGGGTTCACTGCGCGCGCTGTGCGATGACACCGTGCTGCTGTTTCAGCAGTGCACCGGCTACGACCGGGT
GATGGTGTATCGTTTCGATGAGCAAGGCCACGGCCTGGTATTCTCCGAGTGCCATGTGCCTGGGCTCGAA
TCCTATTTCGGCAACCGCTATCCGTCGTCGCTGGTCCCGCAGATGGCGCGGCAGCTGTACGTGCGGCAGC
GCGTCCGCGTGCTGGTGGACGTCACCTATCAGCCGGTGCCGCTGGAGCCGCGGCTGTCGCCGCTGACCGG
GCGCGATCTCGACATGTCGGGCTGCTTCCTGCGCTCGATGTCGCCGATCCATCTGCAGTTCCTGAAGGAC
ATGGGCGTGCGCGCCACCCTGGCGGTGTCGCTGGTGGTCGGCGGCAAGCTGTGGGGCCTGGTTGTCTGTC
ACCATTATCTGCCGCGCTTCATCCGTTTCGAGCTGCGGGCGATCTGCAAACGGCTCGCCGAAAGGATCGC
GACGCGGATCACCGCGCTTGAGAGCCTCGAGGCCATGGAGGAGCCGCAGTCAGATCCTAGCGTCGAGCCC
CCTCTGGATCAGGAAGATTTTGATGACCTATGGAAACTACTTCCTGAAAACAACGTTCTGGACCCCTTGC
CGGACCAAGCAATGGATGATTTGATGCTGTCCCCGGACGATATTGAACAATGGTTCACTGAAGACCCAGG
TCCAGATGAAGCTCCCAGAATGCCAGAGGCTGCTCCCCCCGTGGCCCCTGCACCAGCAGCTCCTACACCG
GCGGCCCCTGCACCAGCCCCCTCCTGGCCCCTGTCATCTTCTGTCGGCGGCCGCGGTGGTTCCGGTGGTT
CCAAGATGGACAAGAAAACCATCGTGTGGTTTCGGAGAGATCTGAGGATTGAGGACAACCCAGCCCTGGC
CGCTGCCGCTCACGAAGGCAGCGTGTTTCCAGTGTTCATCTGGTGCCCCGAGGAAGAGGGACAGTTCTAC
CCAGGAAGGGCCAGCCGCTGGTGGATGAAGCAGTCCCTGGCTCACCTGTCTCAGAGTCTGAAGGCCCTGG
GGTCAGATCTGACCCTGATCAAAACCCATAACACAATCAGCGCCATTCTGGACTGTATTCGGGTGACTGG
AGCCACCAAAGTGGTGTTTAATCACCTGTATGATCCCGTGAGCCTGGTGCGGGACCATACAGTGAAGGAG
AAACTGGTGGAAAGAGGCATCAGTGTGCAGTCATACAACGGGGATCTGCTGTATGAGCCATGGGAAATCT
ACTGCGAGAAGGGGAAACCCTTTACCAGCTTCAATTCCTACTGGAAGAAATGTCTGGACATGTCTATCGA
GAGTGTGATGCTGCCCCCTCCATGGAGGCTGATGCCTATTACAGCCGCTGCCGAAGCTATCTGGGCCTGC
TCCATTGAAGAGCTGGGACTGGAAAACGAGGCCGAAAAGCCTTCTAATGCTCTGCTGACTCGCGCCTGGT
CCCCAGGATGGTCTAACGCTGATAAACTGCTGAATGAGTTCATCGAAAAGCAGCTGATTGACTATGCCAA
AAACTCTAAGAAAGTGGTGGGCAACAGCACCAGCCTGCTGTCTCCATACCTGCACTTTGGAGAGATCAGT
GTGCGGCACGTGTTCCAGTGCGCTAGAATGAAGCAGATCATTTGGGCCAGGGATAAAAACAGTGAGGGCG
AAGAGTCAGCCGACCTGTTTCTGAGGGGAATCGGACTGAGGGAGTACTCCCGCTATATTTGTTTCAATTT
TCCCTTCACTCACGAACAGTCACTGCTGAGCCATCTGCGGTTCTTTCCTTGGGACGCTGATGTGGACAAG
TTCAAAGCCTGGCGGCAGGGAAGAACAGGCTATCCCCTGGTGGATGCTGGAATGAGAGAGCTGTGGGCCA
CTGGCTGGATGCACAATAGGATCCGCGTGATTGTGAGCTCCTTTGCTGTGAAGTTCCTGCTGCTGCCTTG
GAAGTGGGGCATGAAATATTTTTGGGATACACTGCTGGATGCCGACCTGGAGTGTGACATCCTGGGGTGG
CAGTACATCTCCGGATCTATTCCAGATGGCCATGAACTGGATAGGCTGGACAACCCCGCTCTGCAGGGCG
CTAAGTATGACCCTGAGGGAGAATACATCAGGCAGTGGCTGCCTGAGCTGGCTAGGCTGCCAACTGAATG
GATTCACCATCCCTGGGACGCTCCTCTGACAGTGCTGAAGGCCAGTGGGGTGGAGCTGGGAACTAATTAC
GCTAAACCTATCGTGGATATTGACACCGCCAGAGAGCTGCTGGCTAAGGCCATCTCCCGGACCAGAGAAG
CCCAGATCATGATTGGCGCTGCCTAAGTCGACGGGCCGCGGTAACAATTGTTAACTAACTTAAGCTAGCA
ACGGTTTCCCTCTAGCGGGATCAATTCCGCCCCCCCCCCCTAACGTTACTGGCCGAAGCCGCTTGGAATA
AGGCCGGTGTGCGTTTGTCTATATGTTATTTTCCACCATATTGCCGTCTTTTGGCAATGTGAGGGCCCGG
AAACCTGGCCCTGTCTTCTTGACGAGCATTCCTAGGGGTCTTTCCCCTCTCGCCAAAGGAATGCAAGGTC
TGTTGAATGTCGTGAAGGAAGCAGTTCCTCTGGAAGCTTCTTGAAGACAAACAACGTCTGTAGCGACCCT
TTGCAGGCAGCGGAACCCCCCACCTGGCGACAGGTGCCTCTGCGGCCAAAAGCCACGTGTATAAGATACA
CCTGCAAAGGCGGCACAACCCCAGTGCCACGTTGTGAGTTGGATAGTTGTGGAAAGAGTCAAATGGCTCT
CCTCAAGCGTATTCAACAAGGGGCTGAAGGATGCCCAGAAGGTACCCCATTGTATGGGATCTGATCTGGG
GCCTCGGTGCACATGCTTTACATGTGTTTAGTCGAGGTTAAAAAAACGTCTAGGCCCCCCGAACCACGGG
GACGTGGTTTTCCTTTGAAAAACACGATAATACCATGGTCATGAAAACATTTAACATTTCTCAACAAGAT
CTAGAATTAGTAGAAGTAGCGACAGAGAAGATTACAATGCTTTATGAGGATAATAAACATCATGTGGGAG
CGGCAATTCGTACGAAAACAGGAGAAATCATTTCGGCAGTACATATTGAAGCGTATATAGGACGAGTAAC
TGTTTGTGCAGAAGCCATTGCGATTGGTAGTGCAGTTTCGAATGGACAAAAGGATTTTGACACGATTGTA
GCTGTTAGACACCCTTATTCTGACGAAGTAGATAGAAGTATTCGAGTGGTAAGTCCTTGTGGTATGTGTA
GGGAGTTGATTTCAGACTATGCACCAGATTGTTTTGTGTTAATAGAAATGAATGGCAAGTTAGTCAAAAC
TACGATTGAAGAACTCATTCCACTCAAATATACCCGAAATTAAAAGTCGAGATGCATCGATGATCTAGAG
CTCGCTGATCAGCCTCGACTGTGCCTTCTAGTTGCCAGCCATCTGTTGTTTGCCCCTCCCCCGTGCCTTC
CTTGACCCTGGAAGGTGCCACTCCCACTGTCCTTTCCTAATAAAATGAGGAAATTGCATCGCATTGTCTG
AGTAGGTGTCATTCTATTCTGGGGGGTGGGGTGGGGCAGGACAGCAAGGGGGAGGATTGGGAAGACAATA
GCAGGCATGCTGGGGATGCGGTGGGCTCTATGGCTTCTGAGGCGGAAAGAACCTGCAGCCCAAGCTTGGC
GTAATCATGGTCATAGCTGTTTCCTGTGTGAAATTGTTATCCGCTCACAATTCCACACAACATACGAGCC
GGAAGCATAAAGTGTAAAGCCTGGGGTGCCTAATGAGTGAGCTAACTCACATTAATTGCGTTGCGCTCAC
TGCCCGCTTTCCAGTCGGGAAACCTGTCGTGCCAGCGGATCTTAAAAGTTTTGTTACTTTATAGAAGAAA
TTTTGAGTTTTTGTTTTTTTTTAATAAATAAATAAACATAAATAAATTGTTTGTTGAATTTATTATTAGT
ATGTAAGTGTAAATATAATAAAACTTAATATCTATTCAAATTAATAAATAAACCTCGATATACAGACCGA
TAAAACACATGCGTCAATTTTACGCATGATTATCTTTAACGTACGTCACAATATGATTATCTTTCTAGGG
TTAATCTAGTATACGCGTTTAATTAATCCAGCTTTTGTTCCCTTTAGTGAGGGTTAATTGCGCGCTTGGC
GTAATCATGGTCATAGCTGTTTCCTGTGTGAAATTGTTATCCGCTCACAATTCCACACAACATACGAGCC
GGAAGCATAAAGTGTAAAGCCTGGGGTGCCTAATGAGTGAGCTAACTCACATTAATTGCGTTGCGCTCAC
TGCCCGCTTTCCAGTCGGGAAACCTGTCGTGCCAGCTGCATTAATGAATCGGCCAACGCGCGGGGAGAGG
CGGTTTGCGTATTGGGCGCTCTTCCGCTTCCTCGCTCACTGACTCGCTGCGCTCGGTCGTTCGGCTGCGG
CGAGCGGTATCAGCTCACTCAAAGGCGGTAATACGGTTATCCACAGAATCAGGGGATAACGCAGGAAAGA
ACATGTGAGCAAAAGGCCAGCAAAAGGCCAGGAACCGTAAAAAGGCCGCGTTGCTGGCGTTTTTCCATAG
GCTCCGCCCCCCTGACGAGCATCACAAAAATCGACGCTCAAGTCAGAGGTGGCGAAACCCGACAGGACTA
TAAAGATACCAGGCGTTTCCCCCTGGAAGCTCCCTCGTGCGCTCTCCTGTTCCGACCCTGCCGCTTACCG
GATACCTGTCCGCCTTTCTCCCTTCGGGAAGCGTGGCGCTTTCTCATAGCTCACGCTGTAGGTATCTCAG
TTCGGTGTAGGTCGTTCGCTCCAAGCTGGGCTGTGTGCACGAACCCCCCGTTCAGCCCGACCGCTGCGCC
TTATCCGGTAACTATCGTCTTGAGTCCAACCCGGTAAGACACGACTTATCGCCACTGGCAGCAGCCACTG
GTAACAGGATTAGCAGAGCGAGGTATGTAGGCGGTGCTACAGAGTTCTTGAAGTGGTGGCCTAACTACGG
CTACACTAGAAGAACAGTATTTGGTATCTGCGCTCTGCTGAAGCCAGTTACCTTCGGAAAAAGAGTTGGT
AGCTCTTGATCCGGCAAACAAACCACCGCTGGTAGCGGTGGTTTTTTTGTTTGCAAGCAGCAGATTACGC
GCAGAAAAAAAGGATCTCAAGAAGATCCTTTGATCTTTTCTACGGGGTCTGACGCTCAGTGGAACGAAAA
CTCACGTTAAGGGATTTTGGTCATGAGATTATCAAAAAGGATCTTCACCTAGATCCTTTTAAATTAAAAA
TGAAGTTTTAAATCAATCTAAAGTATATATGAGTAAACTTGGTCTGACAGTTACCAATGCTTAATCAGTG
AGGCACCTATCTCAGCGATCTGTCTATTTCGTTCATCCATAGTTGCCTGACTCCCCGTCGTGTAGATAAC
TACGATACGGGAGGGCTTACCATCTGGCCCCAGTGCTGCAATGATACCGCGAGACCCACGCTCACCGGCT
CCAGATTTATCAGCAATAAACCAGCCAGCCGGAAGGGCCGAGCGCAGAAGTGGTCCTGCAACTTTATCCG
CCTCCATCCAGTCTATTAATTGTTGCCGGGAAGCTAGAGTAAGTAGTTCGCCAGTTAATAGTTTGCGCAA
CGTTGTTGCCATTGCTACAGGCATCGTGGTGTCACGCTCGTCGTTTGGTATGGCTTCATTCAGCTCCGGT
TCCCAACGATCAAGGCGAGTTACATGATCCCCCATGTTGTGCAAAAAAGCGGTTAGCTCCTTCGGTCCTC
CGATCGTTGTCAGAAGTAAGTTGGCCGCAGTGTTATCACTCATGGTTATGGCAGCACTGCATAATTCTCT
TACTGTCATGCCATCCGTAAGATGCTTTTCTGTGACTGGTGAGTACTCAACCAAGTCATTCTGAGAATAG
TGTATGCGGCGACCGAGTTGCTCTTGCCCGGCGTCAATACGGGATAATACCGCGCCACATAGCAGAACTT
TAAAAGTGCTCATCATTGGAAAACGTTCTTCGGGGCGAAAACTCTCAAGGATCTTACCGCTGTTGAGATC
CAGTTCGATGTAACCCACTCGTGCACCCAACTGATCTTCAGCATCTTTTACTTTCACCAGCGTTTCTGGG
TGAGCAAAAACAGGAAGGCAAAATGCCGCAAAAAAGGGAATAAGGGCGACACGGAAATGTTGAATACTCA
TACTCTTCCTTTTTCAATATTATTGAAGCATTTATCAGGGTTATTGTCTCATGAGCGGATACATATTTGA
ATGTATTTAGAAAAATAAACAAATAGGGGTTCCGCGCACATTTCCCCGAAAAGTGCCAC
Features (pLannotate 1.2.2; 26 found; start..end, strand, type, name):
     30..458     -  rep_origin     f1 ori (sequence partly withheld): f1 bacteriophage origin of replication; arrow indicates direction of (+) strand synthesis
    463..618     -  CDS            lacZα (fragment): LacZα fragment of β-galactosidase; lacZ fragment
    626..644     +  promoter       T7 promoter: promoter for bacteriophage T7 RNA polymerase
   1011..1390    +  enhancer       CMV enhancer: human cytomegalovirus immediate early enhancer
   1392..1668    +  promoter       chicken β-actin promoter: No description available
   1669..2685    +  intron         chimeric intron: chimera between introns from chicken β-actin and rabbit β-globin
   2802..2819    +  CDS            SV40 NLS (fragment): nuclear localization signal of SV40 (simian virus 40) large T antigen
   2829..3773    +  CDS            miRFP703: miRFP703 is a basic (constitutively fluorescent) near ir fluorescent protein published in 2016, derived from Rhodopseudomonas palustris. It has low acid sensitivity. It requires the cofactor biliverdin for fluorescence.
   3783..4073    +  CDS            p53 (fragment): human tumor suppressor protein that is often mutated in cancers; Homo sapiens TP53; responds to cellular stresses to regulate the expression of target genes
   4101..5591    +  CDS            CRY2 (fragment): CRY2_ARATH - Also known as PHH1 From Arabidopsis thaliana (Mouse-ear cress).
   5669..6230    +  misc_feature   IRES: internal ribosome entry site (IRES) of the encephalomyocarditis virus (EMCV)
   6239..6658    +  CDS            bsr: BSR_BACCE - Experimental evidence at protein level: Swiss-Prot protein existence level 1. Catalyzes the deamination of the cytosine moiety of the antibiotics blasticidin S, cytomycin and acetylblasticidin S. From Bacillus cereus.
   6707..6931    +  polyA_signal   bGH poly(A) signal: bovine growth hormone polyadenylation signal
   6935..6951    +  promoter       SV40 promoter (fragment): SV40 enhancer and early promoter
   7002..7018    -  protein_bind   lac operator: The lac repressor binds to the lac operator to inhibit transcription in E. coli. This inhibition can be relieved by adding lactose or isopropyl-β-D-thiogalactopyranoside (IPTG). lac repressor encoded by lacI
   7026..7056    -  promoter       lac promoter: promoter for the E. coli lac operon
   7071..7092    -  protein_bind   CAP binding site: CAP binding activates transcription in the presence of cAMP. E. coli catabolite activator protein
   7105..7144    -  CDS            lacI (fragment): lac repressor; lacI; The lac repressor binds to the lac operator to inhibit transcription in E. coli. This inhibition can be relieved by adding lactose or isopropyl-β-D-thiogalactopyranoside (IPTG).
   7429..7447    -  promoter       T3 promoter: promoter for bacteriophage T3 RNA polymerase
   7492..7508    -  protein_bind   lac operator: The lac repressor binds to the lac operator to inhibit transcription in E. coli. This inhibition can be relieved by adding lactose or isopropyl-β-D-thiogalactopyranoside (IPTG). lac repressor encoded by lacI
   7516..7546    -  promoter       lac promoter: promoter for the E. coli lac operon
   7561..7582    -  protein_bind   CAP binding site: CAP binding activates transcription in the presence of cAMP. E. coli catabolite activator protein
   7595..7687    -  CDS            lacI (fragment): lac repressor; lacI; The lac repressor binds to the lac operator to inhibit transcription in E. coli. This inhibition can be relieved by adding lactose or isopropyl-β-D-thiogalactopyranoside (IPTG).
   7870..8458    -  rep_origin     ori: high-copy-number ColE1/pMB1/pBR322/pUC origin of replication
   8629..9489    -  CDS            AmpR: β-lactamase; bla; confers resistance to ampicillin, carbenicillin, and related antibiotics
   9490..9594    -  promoter       AmpR promoter: bla
