[The description below was written by a language model from this plasmid's Addgene catalogue record and pLannotate feature annotations shown in this document.]
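Description:
pPBbsr2-NLSx3-miRFP703-dSal-p53NT(1-97)-5SD-lin-hCRY2 is a mammalian expression plasmid built on a pPB backbone, a name that usually denotes a piggyBac transposon vector, although the feature table does not annotate any transposon terminal repeats. In E. coli it is maintained at high copy through a ColE1/pUC-type origin with ampicillin resistance (AmpR). It also retains cloning-vector remnants: an f1 origin, lacZα and lac promoter/operator fragments, and T7 and T3 promoters. The catalogue lists a total size of 9,549 bp, while the sequenced record is slightly longer at 9,617 nt.

The payload is a single bicistronic unit driven by the CAGGS promoter, annotated as CMV enhancer, chicken β-actin promoter and chimeric intron. The first open reading frame begins with nuclear localization signals; the name indicates three copies, but only a fragment of the SV40 NLS is annotated. These are followed by the near-infrared fluorescent protein miRFP703, which needs biliverdin as a cofactor. Next comes the N-terminal 97 residues of human p53, joined through a linker to a fragment of Arabidopsis CRY2, a blue-light photoreceptor widely used for light-induced protein association. The p53 segment carries five phosphorylation-mimetic substitutions ("5SD") intended to strengthen its interaction with a transcriptional coactivator. An EMCV IRES then drives translation of the blasticidin S deaminase gene (bsr) from the same transcript, which ends at a bGH polyadenylation signal, so blasticidin selection is tied to expression of the fusion.

The record describes the construct as an improved actuator of Opto-p53, a system for light-controlled activation of p53 signalling in mammalian cells. miRFP703 serves to visualise the nuclear fusion protein.
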