Addgene plasmid #241846: pPBbsr2-NLSx3-miRFP703-dSal-p53NT(1-97)-5SD-lin-hCRY2
Purpose: Expresses an improved actuator of Opto-p53 in mammalian cells.
Depositing lab: Kazuhiro Aoki. Depositing organization: Kyoto University, Graduate School of Biostudies. Publication: Opto-p53: A Light-Controllable Activation of p53 Signaling Pathway. Tsuruoka T, Goto Y, Aoki K. Cell Struct Funct. 2025 Jun 12. doi: 10.1247/csf.25017. PubMed 40500178.
Backbone
  Vector backbone: pPB
  Backbone size w/o insert (bp): 6774
  Total vector size (bp): 9549
  Vector type: Mammalian Expression
  Selectable markers: Blasticidin
Growth in bacteria
  Bacterial resistance: Ampicillin, 100 μg/mL
  Growth temperature: 37°C
  Growth strain: DH5alpha
  Copy number: High Copy
Gene/Insert
  Gene/Insert name: p53
  Species: H. sapiens (human)
  Insert size (bp): 291
  Mutation: N-terminus (1-97 aa) containing five phosphorylation-mimetic mutations to enhance the interaction between p53 and the transcriptional coactivator
  Entrez Gene: TP53 (a.k.a. BCC7, BMFS5, LFS1, P53, TRP53)
  Promoter: CAGGS promoter
  Tag / fusion protein: miRFP703 (N terminal on insert); CRY2 (C terminal on insert)
  Cloning method: Restriction Enzyme; 5′ cloning site XhoI (not destroyed); 3′ cloning site NotI (not destroyed)
  Sequencing primers: 5′ n/a; 3′ n/a
Terms and licenses: Academic/Nonprofit Terms; Industry Terms: Not Available to Industry
How to cite: pPBbsr2-NLSx3-miRFP703-dSal-p53NT(1-97)-5SD-lin-hCRY2 was a gift from Kazuhiro Aoki (Addgene plasmid # 241846 ; http://n2t.net/addgene:241846 ; RRID:Addgene_241846)
